>Addgene plasmid #140149 | YIplac211-Vph1-HaloTag | addgene full sequence | sequence record 311052 | Addgene NGS Result
TCCCCGCGCGTTGGCCGATTCATTAATGCAGCTGGCACGACAGGTTTCCCGACTGGAAAGCGGGCAGTGA
GCGCAACGCAATTAATGTGAGTTAGCTCACTCATTAGGCACCCCAGGCTTTACACTTTATGCTTCCGGCT
CGTATGTTGTGTGGAATTGTGAGCGGATAACAATTTCACACAGGAAACAGCTATGACCATGATTACGCCA
AGCTTGCATGCGCCATCGACTGAAGCAGATGCTAGTTCTGAAGATTTGGAAGCACAACAATTAATTTCCG
CGATGGACGCCGATGACGCTGAAGAAGAAGAAGTTGGTTCTGGATCTCATGGTGAAGACTTTGGTGATAT
TATGATTCATCAAGTTATTCATACAATTGAATTCTGTTTGAATTGTGTTTCGCACACTGCATCCTATTTA
CGTTTATGGGCCTTATCATTGGCACATGCTCAATTGTCTAGTGTTTTATGGACAATGACAATTCAAATTG
CCTTTGGATTTAGAGGATTTGTGGGTGTGTTTATGACGGTTGCACTTTTTGCCATGTGGTTCGCACTAAC
ATGTGCAGTTCTTGTTTTGATGGAAGGTACATCTGCCATGCTTCATTCCTTACGTTTGCACTGGGTTGAA
TCTATGTCCAAGTTTTTCGTGGGTGAAGGTTTACCATACGAACCATTCGCATTTGAGTATAAAGACATGG
AAGTCGCTGTTGCTAGTGCAAGCTCTTCCGCTTCAAGCGGATCCGGCGGCTCCATGGCAGAAATCGGTAC
TGGCTTTCCATTCGACCCCCATTATGTGGAAGTCCTGGGCGAGCGCATGCACTACGTCGATGTTGGTCCG
CGCGATGGCACCCCTGTGCTGTTCCTGCACGGTAACCCGACCTCCTCCTACGTGTGGCGCAACATCATCC
CGCATGTTGCACCGACCCATCGCTGCATTGCTCCAGACCTGATCGGTATGGGCAAATCCGACAAACCAGA
CCTGGGTTATTTCTTCGACGACCACGTCCGCTTCATGGATGCCTTCATCGAAGCCCTGGGTCTGGAAGAG
GTCGTCCTGGTCATTCACGACTGGGGCTCCGCTCTGGGTTTCCACTGGGCCAAGCGCAATCCAGAGCGCG
TCAAAGGTATTGCATTTATGGAGTTCATCCGCCCTATCCCGACCTGGGACGAATGGCCAGAATTTGCCCG
CGAGACCTTCCAGGCCTTCCGCACCACCGACGTCGGCCGCAAGCTGATCATCGATCAGAACGTTTTTATC
GAGGGTACGCTGCCGATGGGTGTCGTCCGCCCGCTGACTGAAGTCGAGATGGACCATTACCGCGAGCCGT
TCCTGAATCCTGTTGACCGCGAGCCACTGTGGCGCTTCCCAAACGAGCTGCCAATCGCCGGTGAGCCAGC
GAACATCGTCGCGCTGGTCGAAGAATACATGGACTGGCTGCACCAGTCCCCTGTCCCGAAGCTGCTGTTC
TGGGGCACCCCAGGCGTTCTGATCCCACCGGCCGAAGCCGCTCGCCTGGCCAAAAGCCTGCCTAACTGCA
AGGCTGTGGACATCGGCCCGGGTCTGAATCTGCTGCAAGAAGACAACCCGGACCTGATCGGCAGCGAGAT
CGCGCGCTGGCTGTCGACGCTCGAGATTTCCGGCTCTAGATAAGCGGCCGCATTTTGAGGACTTTTAAAA
AAAGCGAAACATTTAAGTACTTCATTAAATAATAAATGATGCTACTATATAGTGAGTAAACCTTATTATA
TACTATCAATGCTAATTCAATAAAGTATTTAAAGTATCAACCAATGCTTAAAAAGAGTCAAAAAAAAGGG
AAAAAGAAATAGGAAAGCCAAACTTATCTCATGAAAACGTTAGACTTGCAATCCAATCCACCAGTGACCA
TCATTTGCCTTGGGGTAACGTTAGAATCGAAATCCACATCCAGGTCTAAACAGTTGACAAATCCTGTATG
CAACTTTTCCCAAACGTGTAAGCACTGCCCCGTGTTCAGATCCCAACATCTGACAGATTTATCATCAGCA
CAAGAAAACAAGTATTGGCCTCGAATACTAATATCTCTAACCCACGAAAGATGCCCCTTCAACGTAAGAA
CACATCTGAAATTTGAATCTGTAGGATTCGGTATGGGTGCTCTATGGGCCATTAACGTAGGTAGAGGTAT
CTCCCAGATTTTTATCGTTCTATCTCTTGACGCTGAGACACAATATTGCATCCCCCAATTCTTATATCGA
TCCGTTGATGGTGTTCTAAACCTTATCTCCGGAGAGTCTTCGATGAAATGAATAAATTTAACTTTCTCTA
TGGGAAATTCATGACCCGTGCCAACACTAAGACCATTACCTGATGGCCAATGTGTTAACCTTAATGTAGT
GTCATGTGAACCAGAGATGATGTAATCGCCTAGAACGTCTATGGAACGAACCCATTGGGAATGAGGCTGA
AATGTTTTCAACGACCAACCATTGTGGAAGTCCCAAATTTTAACAGTTTGATCTCTGGAACAGGACGCTA
TATGGACATCATTATTTTTCTGCCAGATTTTTACCGCAGAGACAATATGCTCATGGCCCAATAAAGACCT
AATTTGTTGGAACTTGCATTCCTCGGAGACCCACTTGAAAACATGAATCTGCAAATCTTTAGACGCGGTG
GTACCACTGGCCGTCGTTTTACAACGTCGTGACTGGGAAAACCCTGGCGTTACCCAACTTAATCGCCTTG
CAGCACATCCCCCTTTCGCCAGCTGGCGTAATAGCGAAGAGGCCCGCACCGATCGCCCTTCCCAACAGTT
GCGCAGCCTGAATGGCGAATGGCGCCTGATGCGGTATTTTCTCCTTACGCATCTGTGCGGTATTTCACAC
CGCATATGGTGCACTCTCAGTACAATCTGCTCTGATGCCGCATAGTTAAGCCAGCCCCGACACCCGCCAA
CACCCGCTGACGCGCCCTGACGGGCTTGTCTGCTCCCGGCATCCGCTTACAGACAAGCTGTGACCGTCTC
CGGGAGCTGCATGTGTCAGAGGTTTTCACCGTCATCACCGAAACGCGCGAGACGAAAGGGCGGGTAATAA
CTGATATAATTAAATTGAAGCTCTAATTTGTGAGTTTAGTATACATGCATTTACTTATAATACAGTTTTT
TAGTTTTGCTGGCCGCATCTTCTCAAATATGCTTCCCAGCCTGCTTTTCTGTAACGTTCACCCTCTACCT
TAGCATCCCTTCCCTTTGCAAATAGTCCTCTTCCAACAATAATAATGTCAGATCCTGTAGAGACCACATC
ATCCACGGTTCTATACTGTTGACCCAATGCGTCTCCCTTGTCATCTAAACCCACACCGGGTGTCATAATC
AACCAATCGTAACCTTCATCTCTTCCACCCATGTCTCTTTGAGCAATAAAGCCGATAACAAAATCTTTGT
CGCTCTTCGCAATGTCAACAGTACCCTTAGTATATTCTCCAGTAGATAGGGAGCCCTTGCATGACAATTC
TGCTAACATCAAAAGGCCTCTAGGTTCCTTTGTTACTTCTTCTGCCGCCTGCTTCAAACCGCTAACAATA
CCTGGGCCCACCACACCGTGTGCATTCGTAATGTCTGCCCATTCTGCTATTCTGTATACACCCGCAGAGT
ACTGCAATTTGACTGTATTACCAATGTCAGCAAATTTTCTGTCTTCGAAGAGTAAAAAATTGTACTTGGC
GGATAATGCCTTTAGCGGCTTAACTGTGCCCTCCATGGAAAAATCAGTCAAGATATCCACATGTGTTTTT
AGTAAACAAATTTTGGGACCTAATGCTTCAACTAACTCCAGTAATTCCTTGGTGGTACGAACATCCAATG
AAGCACACAAGTTTGTTTGCTTTTCGTGCATGATATTAAATAGCTTGGCAGCAACAGGACTAGGATGAGT
AGCAGCACGTTCCTTATATGTAGCTTTCGACATGATTTATCTTCGTTTCCTGCATGTTTTTGTTCTGTGC
AGTTGGGTTAAGAATACTGGGCAATTTCATGTTTCTTCAACACTACATATGCGTATATATACCAATCTAA
GTCTGTGCTCCTTCCTTCGTTCTTCCTTCTGTTCGGAGATTACCGAATCAAAAAAATTTCAAGGAAACCG
AAATCAAAAAAAAGAATAAAAAAAAAATGATGAATTGAAAAGCTGGCCTCGTGATACGCCTATTTTTATA
GGTTAATGTCATGATAATAATGGTTTCTTAGACGTCAGGTGGCACTTTTCGGGGAAATGTGCGCGGAACC
CCTATTTGTTTATTTTTCTAAATACATTCAAATATGTATCCGCTCATGAGACAATAACCCTGATAAATGC
TTCAATAATATTGAAAAAGGAAGAGTATGAGTATTCAACATTTCCGTGTCGCCCTTATTCCCTTTTTTGC
GGCATTTTGCCTTCCTGTTTTTGCTCACCCAGAAACGCTGGTGAAAGTAAAAGATGCTGAAGATCAGTTG
GGTGCACGAGTGGGTTACATCGAACTGGATCTCAACAGCGGTAAGATCCTTGAGAGTTTTCGCCCCGAAG
AACGTTTTCCAATGATGAGCACTTTTAAAGTTCTGCTATGTGGCGCGGTATTATCCCGTATTGACGCCGG
GCAAGAGCAACTCGGTCGCCGCATACACTATTCTCAGAATGACTTGGTTGAGTACTCACCAGTCACAGAA
AAGCATCTTACGGATGGCATGACAGTAAGAGAATTATGCAGTGCTGCCATAACCATGAGTGATAACACTG
CGGCCAACTTACTTCTGACAACGATCGGAGGACCGAAGGAGCTAACCGCTTTTTTGCACAACATGGGGGA
TCATGTAACTCGCCTTGATCGTTGGGAACCGGAGCTGAATGAAGCCATACCAAACGACGAGCGTGACACC
ACGATGCCTGTAGCAATGGCAACAACGTTGCGCAAACTATTAACTGGCGAACTACTTACTCTAGCTTCCC
GGCAACAATTAATAGACTGGATGGAGGCGGATAAAGTTGCAGGACCACTTCTGCGCTCGGCCCTTCCGGC
TGGCTGGTTTATTGCTGATAAATCTGGAGCCGGTGAGCGTGGGTCTCGCGGTATCATTGCAGCACTGGGG
CCAGATGGTAAGCCCTCCCGTATCGTAGTTATCTACACGACGGGGAGTCAGGCAACTATGGATGAACGAA
ATAGACAGATCGCTGAGATAGGTGCCTCACTGATTAAGCATTGGTAACTGTCAGACCAAGTTTACTCATA
TATACTTTAGATTGATTTAAAACTTCATTTTTAATTTAAAAGGATCTAGGTGAAGATCCTTTTTGATAAT
CTCATGACCAAAATCCCTTAACGTGAGTTTTCGTTCCACTGAGCGTCAGACCCCGTAGAAAAGATCAAAG
GATCTTCTTGAGATCCTTTTTTTCTGCGCGTAATCTGCTGCTTGCAAACAAAAAAACCACCGCTACCAGC
GGTGGTTTGTTTGCCGGATCAAGAGCTACCAACTCTTTTTCCGAAGGTAACTGGCTTCAGCAGAGCGCAG
ATACCAAATACTGTTCTTCTAGTGTAGCCGTAGTTAGGCCACCACTTCAAGAACTCTGTAGCACCGCCTA
CATACCTCGCTCTGCTAATCCTGTTACCAGTGGCTGCTGCCAGTGGCGATAAGTCGTGTCTTACCGGGTT
GGACTCAAGACGATAGTTACCGGATAAGGCGCAGCGGTCGGGCTGAACGGGGGGTTCGTGCACACAGCCC
AGCTTGGAGCGAACGACCTACACCGAACTGAGATACCTACAGCGTGAGCTATGAGAAAGCGCCACGCTTC
CCGAAGGGAGAAAGGCGGACAGGTATCCGGTAAGCGGCAGGGTCGGAACAGGAGAGCGCACGAGGGAGCT
TCCAGGGGGAAACGCCTGGTATCTTTATAGTCCTGTCGGGTTTCGCCACCTCTGACTTGAGCGTCGATTT
TTGTGATGCTCGTCAGGGGGGCGGAGCCTATGGAAAAACGCCAGCAACGCGGCCTTTTTACGGTTCCTGG
CCTTTTGCTGGCCTTTTGCTCACATGTTCTTTCCTGCGTTATCCCCTGATTCTGTGGATAACCGTATTAC
CGCCTTTGAGTGAGCTGATACCGCTCGCCGCAGCCGAACGACCGAGCGCAGCGAGTCAGTGAGCGAGGAA
GCGGAAGAGCGCCCAATACGCAAACCGCCTC
Features (pLannotate 1.2.2; 15 found; start..end, strand, type, name):
     83..104     +  protein_bind   CAP binding site: CAP binding activates transcription in the presence of cAMP. E. coli catabolite activator protein
    119..149     +  promoter       lac promoter: promoter for the E. coli lac operon
    157..173     +  protein_bind   lac operator: The lac repressor binds to the lac operator to inhibit transcription in E. coli. This inhibition can be relieved by adding lactose or isopropyl-β-D-thiogalactopyranoside (IPTG). lac repressor encoded by lacI
    223..708     +  CDS            VPH1 (fragment): VPH1_YEAST - Experimental evidence at protein level: Swiss-Prot protein existence level 1. Subunit of the integral membrane V0 complex of vacuolar ATPase essential for assembly and catalytic activity. Is present only in vacuolar V-ATPase complexes. Enzymes containing this subunit have a 4-fold higher ratio of proton transport to ATP hydrolysis than complexes containing the Golgi/endosomal isoform and undergo reversible dissociation of V1 and V0 in response to glucose depletion. V-ATPase is responsible for acidifying a variety of intracellular compartments in eukaryotic cells. From Saccharomyce
    754..1644    +  CDS            HaloTag®: modified bacterial dehalogenase that forms covalent bonds with chloroalkane derivatives
   1847..2659    -  CDS            PAC1 (fragment): LIS1_YEAS1 - Also known as LIS1 From Saccharomyces cerevisiae (strain RM11-1a) (Baker's yeast).
   2665..2819    +  CDS            lacZα (fragment): LacZα fragment of β-galactosidase; lacZ fragment
   2825..2924    -  misc_feature   bom (fragment): basis of mobility region from pBR322
   3026..3061    -  CDS            rop (fragment): Rop protein, which maintains plasmids at low copy number; rop
   3150..3953    -  CDS            URA3: orotidine-5'-phosphate decarboxylase, required for uracil biosynthesis; S. cerevisiae URA3; yeast auxotrophic marker, counterselectable with 5-fluoroorotic acid (5-FOA)
   3954..4169    -  promoter       URA3 promoter: S. cerevisiae URA3
   4262..4366    +  promoter       AmpR promoter: bla
   4367..5227    +  CDS            AmpR: β-lactamase; bla; confers resistance to ampicillin, carbenicillin, and related antibiotics
   5398..5986    +  rep_origin     ori: high-copy-number ColE1/pMB1/pBR322/pUC origin of replication
   6169..70      +  CDS            lacI (fragment) (across the origin): lac repressor; lacI; The lac repressor binds to the lac operator to inhibit transcription in E. coli. This inhibition can be relieved by adding lactose or isopropyl-β-D-thiogalactopyranoside (IPTG).
