[The description below was written by a language model from this plasmid's Addgene catalogue record and pLannotate feature annotations shown in this document.]
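Description:
YIplac211-Vph1-HaloTag is a yeast integrating plasmid built on the YIplac211 backbone and designed to replace the chromosomal VPH1 gene of Saccharomyces cerevisiae with a HaloTag-fused version by the pop-in/pop-out method. No yeast replication origin or centromere is annotated, consistent with an integrative vector that persists in yeast only after recombining into the genome. In E. coli it is propagated through a ColE1/pUC-type origin with ampicillin resistance (bla). In yeast it is selected through URA3, expressed from its own promoter. Remnants of the lac promoter/operator, lacZα, lacI, bom and rop are backbone carry-overs flanking the cloning region.

The insert does not contain the whole VPH1 gene. The feature table shows a fragment of the VPH1 coding sequence of about 490 bp, presumably its 3′ end, followed after a short gap that may encode a linker by the HaloTag coding sequence. HaloTag is a modified bacterial dehalogenase that bonds covalently to chloroalkane ligands such as fluorescent dyes. Downstream lies a fragment of PAC1 in the opposite orientation, which presumably represents the genomic sequence flanking VPH1. The two yeast segments therefore act as homology arms. Integration at the VPH1 locus under uracil selection (pop-in) creates a duplication. Counterselection with 5-FOA then recovers cells that have excised URA3 and the vector backbone (pop-out), and some of these retain the tagged allele without a marker at the native locus. No heterologous promoter is annotated for the fusion, so expression would come from the endogenous VPH1 promoter.

Vph1 is the vacuole-specific subunit of the V-ATPase V0 complex, so the fusion serves as a dye-labelable vacuolar membrane marker for live-cell fluorescence microscopy, here in studies of vacuolar protein sorting kinetics. The depositor lists JK93da as the parental strain.
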