Addgene plasmid #140149: YIplac211-Vph1-HaloTag
Purpose: Plasmid for pop-in/pop-out replacement of Vph1 with Vph1-HaloTag
Depositing lab: Benjamin Glick. Depositing organization: University of Chicago. Publication: A microscopy-based kinetic analysis of yeast vacuolar protein sorting. Casler JC, Glick BS. Elife. 2020 Jun 25;9. pii: 56844. doi: 10.7554/eLife.56844. PubMed 32584255.
Backbone
  Vector backbone: YIplac211
  Vector type: Yeast Expression
  Selectable markers: URA3
Growth in bacteria
  Bacterial resistance: Ampicillin, 100 μg/mL
  Growth temperature: 30°C
  Growth strain: DH5alpha
  Growth instructions: Please grow for 16-20 hours
  Copy number: Unknown
Gene/Insert
  Gene/Insert name: VPH1
  Species: S. cerevisiae (budding yeast)
  Cloning method: Restriction Enzyme; 5′ cloning site Unknown (unknown if destroyed)
Terms and licenses: Academic/Nonprofit Terms; Industry Terms: Not Available to Industry
Depositor comments: Parental strain JK93da.
How to cite: YIplac211-Vph1-HaloTag was a gift from Benjamin Glick (Addgene plasmid # 140149 ; http://n2t.net/addgene:140149 ; RRID:Addgene_140149)
